>Addgene plasmid #153155 | Flag-FOXD4L3 | addgene full sequence | sequence record 299711 | Addgene NGS Result
CGCCATTCTGCCTGGGGACGTCGGAGCAAGCTTGATTTAGGTGACACTATAGAATACAAGCTACTTGTTC
TTTTTGCAGGATCAGCCACCATGGATTACAAGGACGACGACGATAAGGGATCCCATCGATTCGAATTCAA
CTTGCCAAGAGCTGAGCGCCTTCGCTCCACACCGCAGCGCAGCCTCCGGGACTCCGATGGGGAAGACGGT
AAAATCGATGTCCTGGGAGAGGAGGAAGATGAAGACGAGGTGGAAGACGAGGAGGAGGAGGCGAGACAGC
AGTTCCTAGAGCAGTCGCTCCAGCCGGGGCTGCAGGTGGCCCGGTGGGGCGGGGTTGCGCTTCCCCGAGA
GCACATCGAGGGCGGCGGCGGCCCGAGCGACCCCTCAGAGTTTGGCACCAAGTTCAGGGCACCGCCAAGG
TCTGCGGCGGCCTCTGAAGATGCCCGGCAGCCGGCAAAGCCCCCCTACTCGTACATCGCGCTCATCACCA
TGGCCATCCTGCAAAACCCGCACAAGCGCCTCACGCTCAGCGGCATCTGCGCCTTCATTAGTGGCCGCTT
CCCATACTACCGCCGCAAGTTCCCCGCCTGGCAGAACAGCATCCGCCACAACCTCTCGCTGAACGACTGC
TTCGTTAAGATCCCCCGCGAGCCGGGCCGCCCAGGCAAGGGCAACTACTGGAGCCTGGACCCCGCCTCCC
AGGACATGTTCGACAATGGCAGCTTTCTCCGGCGTAGGAAGCGTTTCAAGCGCCACCAACTGACCCCGGG
AGCCCACCTGCCCCACCCCTTCCCTCTACCTGCTGCACACGCCGCCCTGCACAACCCCCACCCAGGCCCT
CTGCTTGGGGCCCCTGCCCCGCCGCAGCCAGTCCCGGGGGCCTACCCCAACACCGCCCCCGGGAGACGCC
CTTACGCTCTGCTGCACCCGCATCCTCTTCGCTACCTACTGCTCTCGGCCCCCGTCTATGCCGGGGCACC
GAAGAAAGCAGAAGGCGCGGACCTGGCGACCCCGGCACCCTTCCCGTGCTGCAGCCCTCACTTGGTCCTC
AGCCTTGGGAGGAGGGCAAGGGTCTGGCGTCGCCACCGGGAGGCGGATGCATCTCTTTCAGCATTGAGAG
TATTATGCAAGGGGTCAGGGGAGCGGGTACAGGGGCTGCGCAGAATTTGTCCCCGACCGCGTGGAGCTAC
TGCCACCTGCTCCAGCGACCATCAAGCCTGTTGCATCCCCAGACCGCTGCCCCTTTGCTGCAAGTGTCCG
CCGCCGCCGCTGCTCGGACAATTTTGCAGCAATAGCAGCAGCATCAGGAGGAGGACTGCGCCAACGGCTG
CGCTCCCACCAAGGGCGCGGTGCTGGGCGGGCACCTGTCGGCCTCGTCGGCCCTGCTGAGGTATCAGGCA
GTGGCAGAGGGCTCTAGGCTGACATCGCTGGCTGCCCCTTTGGGCGGAGAGGGGACCTCACCAGTTTTTT
TAGTATCGCCCACGCCCAGTTCCCTGGCCAACTCCGCAGGGCCCTCCTAGAGCCTCGAGCCTCTAGAACT
ATAGTGAGTCGTATTACGTAGATCCAGACATGATAAGATACATTGATGAGTTTGGACAAACCACAACTAG
AATGCAGTGAAAAAAATGCTTTATTTGTGAAATTTGTGATGCTATTGCTTTATTTGTAACCATTATAAGC
TGCAATAAACAAGTTAACAACAACAATTGCATTCATTTTATGTTTCAGGTTCAGGGGGAGGTGTGGGAGG
TTTTTTAATTCGCGGCCGCGGCGCCAATGCATTGGGCCCGGTACCCAGCTTTTGTTCCCTTTAGTGAGGG
TTAATTGCGCGCTTGGCGTAATCATGGTCATAGCTGTTTCCTGTGTGAAATTGTTATCCGCTCACAATTC
CACACAACATACGAGCCGGGAGCATAAAGTGTAAAGCCTGGGGTGCCTAATGAGTGAGCTAACTCACATT
AATTGCGTTGCGCTCACTGCCCGCTTTCCAGTCGGGAAACCTGTCGTGCCAGCTGCATTAATGAATCGGC
CAACGCGCGGGGAGAGGCGGTTTGCGTATTGGGCGCTCTTCCGCTTCCTCGCTCACTGACTCGCTGCGCT
CGGTCGTTCGGCTGCGGCGAGCGGTATCAGCTCACTCAAAGGCGGTAATACGGTTATCCACAGAATCAGG
GGATAACGCAGGAAAGAACATGTGAGCAAAAGGCCAGCAAAAGGCCAGGAACCGTAAAAAGGCCGCGTTG
CTGGCGTTTTTCCATAGGCTCCGCCCCCCTGACGAGCATCACAAAAATCGACGCTCAAGTCAGAGGTGGC
GAAACCCGACAGGACTATAAAGATACCAGGCGTTTCCCCCTGGAAGCTCCCTCGTGCGCTCTCCTGTTCC
GACCCTGCCGCTTACCGGATACCTGTCCGCCTTTCTCCCTTCGGGAAGCGTGGCGCTTTCTCATAGCTCA
CGCTGTAGGTATCTCAGTTCGGTGTAGGTCGTTCGCTCCAAGCTGGGCTGTGTGCACGAACCCCCCGTTC
AGCCCGACCGCTGCGCCTTATCCGGTAACTATCGTCTTGAGTCCAACCCGGTAAGACACGACTTATCGCC
ACTGGCAGCAGCCACTGGTAACAGGATTAGCAGAGCGAGGTATGTAGGCGGTGCTACAGAGTTCTTGAAG
TGGTGGCCTAACTACGGCTACACTAGAAGAACAGTATTTGGTATCTGCGCTCTGCTGAAGCCAGTTACCT
TCGGAAAAAGAGTTGGTAGCTCTTGATCCGGCAAACAAACCACCGCTGGTAGCGGTGGTTTTTTTGTTTG
CAAGCAGCAGATTACGCGCAGAAAAAAAGGATCTCAAGAAGATCCTTTGATCTTTTCTACGGGGTCTGAC
GCTCAGTGGAACGAAAACTCACGTTAAGGGATTTTGGTCATGAGATTATCAAAAAGGATCTTCACCTAGA
TCCTTTTAAATTAAAAATGAAGTTTTAAATCAATCTAAAGTATATATGAGTAAACTTGGTCTGACAGTTA
CCAATGCTTAATCAGTGAGGCACCTATCTCAGCGATCTGTCTATTTCGTTCATCCATAGTTGCCTGACTC
CCCGTCGTGTAGATAACTACGATACGGGAGGGCTTACCATCTGGCCCCAGTGCTGCAATGATACCGCGAG
ACCCACGCTCACCGGCTCCAGATTTATCAGCAATAAACCAGCCAGCCGGAAGGGCCGAGCGCAGAAGTGG
TCCTGCAACTTTATCCGCCTCCATCCAGTCTATTAATTGTTGCCGGGAAGCTAGAGTAAGTAGTTCGCCA
GTTAATAGTTTGCGCAACGTTGTTGCCATTGCTACAGGCATCGTGGTGTCACGCTCGTCGTTTGGTATGG
CTTCATTCAGCTCCGGTTCCCAACGATCAAGGCGAGTTACATGATCCCCCATGTTGTGCAAAAAAGCGGT
TAGCTCCTTCGGTCCTCCGATCGTTGTCAGAAGTAAGTTGGCCGCAGTGTTATCACTCATGGTTATGGCA
GCACTGCATAATTCTCTTACTGTCATGCCATCCGTAAGATGCTTTTCTGTGACTGGTGAGTACTCAACCA
AGTCATTCTGAGAATAGTGTATGCGGCGACCGAGTTGCTCTTGCCCGGCGTCAATACGGGATAATACCGC
GCCACATAGCAGAACTTTAAAAGTGCTCATCATTGGAAAACGTTCTTCGGGGCGAAAACTCTCAAGGATC
TTACCGCTGTTGAGATCCAGTTCGATGTAACCCACTCGTGCACCCAACTGATCTTCAGCATCTTTTACTT
TCACCAGCGTTTCTGGGTGAGCAAAAACAGGAAGGCAAAATGCCGCAAAAAAGGGAATAAGGGCGACACG
GAAATGTTGAATACTCATACTCTTCCTTTTTCAATATTATTGAAGCATTTATCAGGGTTATTGTCTCATG
AGCGGATACATATTTGAATGTATTTAGAAAAATAAACAAATAGGGGTTCCGCGCACATTTCCCCGAAAAG
TGCCACCTAAATTGTAAGCGTTAATATTTTGTTAAAATTCGCGTTAAATTTTTGTTAAATCAGCTCATTT
TTTAACCAATAGGCCGAAATCGGCAAAATCCCTTATAAATCAAAAGAATAGACCGAGATAGGGT
[37 nt withheld, positions 4125-4161]
AAAGAACGTGGACTCCAACGTCAAAGG
[49 nt withheld, positions 4189-4237]
T
[91 nt withheld, positions 4239-4329]
G
[124 nt withheld, positions 4331-4454]
CCCATTCGCCATTCAGGCTGCGCAACTGTTGGGAAGGGCGATCGGTGCGGGCCTCTTCGCTATTACGCCA
GTCGACCGCCAATTCAATATGGCGTATATGGACTCATGCCAATTCAATATGGTGGATCTGGACCTGTGCC
AATTCAATATGGCGTATATGGACTCGTGCCAATTCAATATGGTGGATCTGGACCCCAGCCAATTCAATAT
GGCGGACTTGGCACCATGCCAATTCAATATGGCGGACCTGGCACTGTGCCAACTGGGGAGGGGTCTACTT
GGCACGGTGCCAAGTTTGAGGAGGGGTCTTGGCCCTGTGCCAAGTCCGCCATATTGAATTGGCATGGTGC
CAATAATGGCGGCCATATTGGCTATATGCCAGGATCAATATATAGGCAATATCCAATATGGCCCTATGCC
AATATGGCTATTGGCCAGGTTCAATACTATGTATTGGCCCTATGCCATATAGTATTCCATATATGGGTTT
TCCTATTGACGTAGATAGCCCCTCCCAATGGGCGGTCCCATATACCATATATGGGGCTTCCTAATACCGC
CCATAGCCACTCCCCCATTGACGTCAATGGTCTCTATATATGGTCTTTCCTATTGACGTCATATGGGCGG
TCCTATTGACGTATATGGCGCCTCCCCCATTGACGTCAATTACGGTAAATGGCCCGCCTGGCTCAATGCC
CATTGACGTCAATAGGACCACCCACCATTGACGTCAATGGGATGGCTCATTGCCCATTCATATCCGTTCT
CACGCCCCCTATTGACGTCAATGACGGTAAATGGCCCACTTGGCAGTACATCAATATCTATTAATAGTAA
CTTGGCAAGTACATTACTATTGGAAGTACGCCAGGGTACATTGGCAGTACTCCCATTGACGTCAATGGCG
GTAAATGGCCCGCGATGGCTGCCAAGTACATCCCCATTGACGTCAATGGGGAGGGGCAATGACGCAAATG
GGCGTTCCATTGACGTAAATGGGCGGTAGGCGTGCCTAATGGGAGGTCTATATAAGCAATGCTCGTTTAG
GGAAC
Features (pLannotate 1.2.2; 16 found; start..end, strand, type, name):
     35..53      +  promoter       SP6 promoter: promoter for bacteriophage SP6 RNA polymerase
     94..110     +  CDS            FLAG (fragment): FLAG® epitope tag, followed by an enterokinase cleavage site
    139..1386    +  CDS            FOXD4L4: FX4L4_HUMAN - Also known as FOXD4B Experimental evidence at protein level: Swiss-Prot protein existence level 1. From Homo sapiens (Human).
   1539..1556    -  promoter       T7 promoter (fragment): promoter for bacteriophage T7 RNA polymerase
   1561..1695    -  polyA_signal   SV40 poly(A) signal: SV40 polyadenylation signal
   1808..1826    -  promoter       T3 promoter: promoter for bacteriophage T3 RNA polymerase
   1871..1887    -  protein_bind   lac operator: The lac repressor binds to the lac operator to inhibit transcription in E. coli. This inhibition can be relieved by adding lactose or isopropyl-β-D-thiogalactopyranoside (IPTG). lac repressor encoded by lacI
   1895..1925    -  promoter       lac promoter: promoter for the E. coli lac operon
   1940..1961    -  protein_bind   CAP binding site: CAP binding activates transcription in the presence of cAMP. E. coli catabolite activator protein
   1974..2066    -  CDS            lacI (fragment): lac repressor; lacI; The lac repressor binds to the lac operator to inhibit transcription in E. coli. This inhibition can be relieved by adding lactose or isopropyl-β-D-thiogalactopyranoside (IPTG).
   2249..2837    -  rep_origin     ori: high-copy-number ColE1/pMB1/pBR322/pUC origin of replication
   3008..3868    -  CDS            AmpR: β-lactamase; bla; confers resistance to ampicillin, carbenicillin, and related antibiotics
   3869..3973    -  promoter       AmpR promoter: bla
   4026..4454    -  rep_origin     f1 ori (sequence partly withheld): f1 bacteriophage origin of replication; arrow indicates direction of (+) strand synthesis
   4459..4525    -  CDS            lacZα (fragment): LacZα fragment of β-galactosidase; lacZ fragment
   4532..5509    +  promoter       CMV IE94 promoter: enhancer/promoter region of simian cytomegalovirus major immediate early transcription unit IE94
