[The description below was written by a language model from this plasmid's Addgene catalogue record and pLannotate feature annotations shown in this document.]
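Description:
Flag-FOXD4L3 is a mammalian expression plasmid built on the pCS2+ N-flag backbone, carrying the human forkhead-box transcription factor FOXD4L3 as an N-terminally Flag-tagged fusion. The roughly 1.4 kb human coding sequence was inserted between EcoRI and XhoI sites, both of which were preserved, placing it in frame downstream of the backbone-encoded Flag epitope. The automated annotation of the 5.5 kb full sequence labels the open reading frame as FOXD4L4 rather than FOXD4L3. The catalogue lists FOXD4L4 among the gene's aliases, so this most likely reflects close similarity within the FOXD4-like family rather than a different insert.

Transcription in mammalian cells is driven by a cytomegalovirus immediate-early enhancer/promoter. The catalogue calls it CMV IE97, while the feature table identifies it as the simian CMV IE94 promoter. Because the plasmid is circular, this promoter, annotated at the end of the sequence record, lies directly upstream of the tag and insert. Transcripts are terminated by an SV40 polyadenylation signal. An SP6 promoter sits between the CMV promoter and the coding sequence, which in pCS2-type vectors allows in vitro synthesis of sense RNA. T7 and T3 promoters lie downstream in the opposite orientation. In bacteria, the plasmid replicates through a high-copy ColE1/pUC-type origin and is selected with ampicillin via the β-lactamase gene. An f1 origin and remnants of lac sequences (lac promoter/operator, lacI and lacZα fragments) are also present. No mammalian selection marker is annotated, so the construct is suited to transient expression. It belongs to a uniform library of FOX transcription factor expression constructs, in which the common Flag tag allows family members to be detected and compared.
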