Addgene plasmid #153155: Flag-FOXD4L3
Purpose: Expression of Flag tagged human FOXD4L3 in mammalian cells
Depositing lab: Stefan Koch. Depositing organization: Linkopings Universitet. Publication: A uniform expression library for the exploration of FOX transcription factor biology. Moparthi L, Koch S. Differentiation. 2020 Sep - Oct;115:30-36. doi: 10.1016/j.diff.2020.08.002. Epub 2020 Aug 20. PubMed 32858261.
Backbone
  Vector backbone: pCS2+ N-flag
  Backbone size w/o insert (bp): 4131
  Vector type: Mammalian Expression
Growth in bacteria
  Bacterial resistance: Ampicillin, 100 μg/mL
  Growth temperature: 37°C
  Growth strain: DH5alpha
  Copy number: High Copy
Gene/Insert
  Gene/Insert name: human FOXD4L3
  Species: H. sapiens (human)
  Insert size (bp): 1386
  Entrez Gene: FOXD4L3 (a.k.a. FOXD4B, FOXD4L2, FOXD4L4, FOXD6)
  Promoter: CMV IE97
  Tag / fusion protein: Flag (N terminal on backbone)
  Cloning method: Restriction Enzyme; 5′ cloning site EcoRI (not destroyed); 3′ cloning site XhoI (not destroyed)
  Sequencing primers: 5′ SP6; 3′ EBV-rev
Terms and licenses: Academic/Nonprofit Terms; Industry Terms: Not Available to Industry
How to cite: Flag-FOXD4L3 was a gift from Stefan Koch (Addgene plasmid # 153155 ; http://n2t.net/addgene:153155 ; RRID:Addgene_153155)
