>Addgene plasmid #153155 | Flag-FOXD4L3 | depositor partial sequence | sequence record 296370 | hFOXD4L3 gene sequence
ATGAACTTGCCAAGAGCTGAGCGCCTTCGCTCCACACCGCAGCGCAGCCTCCGGGACTCCGATGGGGAAG
ACGGTAAAATCGATGTCCTGGGAGAGGAGGAAGATGAAGACGAGGTGGAAGACGAGGAGGAGGAGGCGAG
ACAGCAGTTCCTAGAGCAGTCGCTCCAGCCGGGGCTGCAGGTGGCCCGGTGGGGCGGGGTTGCGCTTCCC
CGAGAGCACATCGAGGGCGGCGGCGGCCCGAGCGACCCCTCAGAGTTTGGCACCAAGTTCAGGGCACCGC
CAAGGTCTGCGGCGGCCTCTGAAGATGCCCGGCAGCCGGCAAAGCCCCCCTACTCGTACATCGCGCTCAT
CACCATGGCCATCCTGCAAAACCCGCACAAGCGCCTCACGCTCAGCGGCATCTGCGCCTTCATTAGTGGC
CGCTTCCCATACTACCGCCGCAAGTTCCCCGCCTGGCAGAACAGCATCCGCCACAACCTCTCGCTGAACG
ACTGCTTCGTTAAGATCCCCCGCGAGCCGGGCCGCCCAGGCAAGGGCAACTACTGGAGCCTGGACCCCGC
CTCCCAGGACATGTTCGACAATGGCAGCTTTCTCCGGCGTAGGAAGCGTTTCAAGCGCCACCAACTGACC
CCGGGAGCCCACCTGCCCCACCCCTTCCCTCTACCTGCTGCACACGCCGCCCTGCACAACCCCCACCCAG
GCCCTCTGCTTGGGGCCCCTGCCCCGCCGCAGCCAGTCCCGGGGGCCTACCCCAACACCGCCCCCGGGAG
ACGCCCTTACGCTCTGCTGCACCCGCATCCTCTTCGCTACCTACTGCTCTCGGCCCCCGTCTATGCCGGG
GCACCGAAGAAAGCAGAAGGCGCGGACCTGGCGACCCCGGCACCCTTCCCGTGCTGCAGCCCTCACTTGG
TCCTCAGCCTTGGGAGGAGGGCAAGGGTCTGGCGTCGCCACCGGGAGGCGGATGCATCTCTTTCAGCATT
GAGAGTATTATGCAAGGGGTCAGGGGAGCGGGTACAGGGGCTGCGCAGAATTTGTCCCCGACCGCGTGGA
GCTACTGCCACCTGCTCCAGCGACCATCAAGCCTGTTGCATCCCCAGACCGCTGCCCCTTTGCTGCAAGT
GTCCGCCGCCGCCGCTGCTCGGACAATTTTGCAGCAATAGCAGCAGCATCAGGAGGAGGACTGCGCCAAC
GGCTGCGCTCCCACCAAGGGCGCGGTGCTGGGCGGGCACCTGTCGGCCTCGTCGGCCCTGCTGAGGTATC
AGGCAGTGGCAGAGGGCTCTAGGCTGACATCGCTGGCTGCCCCTTTGGGCGGAGAGGGGACCTCACCAGT
TTTTTTAGTATCGCCCACGCCCAGTTACCCTGGCCAACTCCGCAGGGCCCTCCTAG
